Addgene plasmid #171780: pET28-sfGFP-DogTag Loop B
Purpose: Expresses in bacterial cytoplasm superfolder GFP with DogTag and flanking linkers between Asp102 and Asp103
Depositing lab: Mark Howarth. Depositing organization: University of Oxford. Publication: DogCatcher allows loop-friendly protein-protein ligation. Keeble AH, Yadav VK, Ferla MP, Bauer CC, Chuntharpursat-Bon E, Huang J, Bon RS, Howarth M. Cell Chem Biol. 2021 Jul 28. pii: S2451-9456(21)00315-9. doi: 10.1016/j.chembiol.2021.07.005. PubMed 34324879.
Backbone
  Vector backbone: pET28a
  Backbone size w/o insert (bp): 5369
  Total vector size (bp): 6224
  Vector type: Bacterial Expression
Growth in bacteria
  Bacterial resistance: Kanamycin, 50 μg/mL
  Growth temperature: 37°C
  Growth strain: DH5alpha
  Copy number: High Copy
Gene/Insert
  Gene/Insert name: sfGFP-DogTag Loop B
  Species: Synthetic
  Insert size (bp): 855
  Mutation: DogTag and linkers inserted between residues Asp102 and Asp103
  Promoter: T7
  Tag / fusion protein: His6 (C terminal on backbone)
  Cloning method: Gibson Cloning
  Sequencing primers: 5′ T7F; 3′ T7R
Terms and licenses: Academic/Nonprofit Terms; Industry Terms: Not Available to Industry
How to cite: pET28-sfGFP-DogTag Loop B was a gift from Mark Howarth (Addgene plasmid # 171780 ; http://n2t.net/addgene:171780 ; RRID:Addgene_171780)
