[The description below was written by a language model from this plasmid's Addgene catalogue record and the feature table of its GenBank file.]
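Description:
pET28-sfGFP-DogTag Loop B is a bacterial expression plasmid built on the pET28a backbone for cytoplasmic production of a modified superfolder GFP in E. coli. It is selected with kanamycin through the aph(3')-Ia (KanR) gene and replicates from a ColE1/pMB1-type origin. The backbone also carries the pBR322 bom region, the rop gene and an f1 phage origin. The catalogue lists the plasmid as high copy, although rop is annotated as a function that keeps copy number low. The catalogue gives a total size of 6224 bp, whereas the held sequence record is 6072 bp; the record does not explain the difference.

The payload is a synthetic 855 bp open reading frame encoding sfGFP with DogTag and flanking linkers inserted into a surface loop between Asp102 and Asp103 ("Loop B"), assembled by Gibson cloning. It sits downstream of a T7 promoter with an adjacent lac operator and the strong T7 gene 10 ribosome binding site, and is followed by a backbone-derived C-terminal His6 tag and the T7 terminator. The feature table does not annotate the sfGFP-DogTag coding region itself, only the His tag at its end. The plasmid-borne lacI gene supplies lac repressor, so transcription stays repressed until IPTG or lactose is added, in a host that provides T7 RNA polymerase.

According to the associated publication title, the construct belongs to work on DogCatcher, a partner protein for loop-friendly protein-protein ligation. It therefore provides a fluorescent, His-purifiable model protein displaying DogTag within an internal loop rather than at a terminus, suited to testing ligation at such sites.
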