LOCUS       Exported 6072 bp ds-DNA circular SYN 28-JUL-2021
DEFINITION  Expresses in bacterial cytoplasm superfolder GFP with DogTag and
            flanking linkers between Asp102 and Asp103 .
ACCESSION   .
VERSION     .
KEYWORDS    pET28-sfGFP-DogTag Loop B
SOURCE      synthetic DNA construct
  ORGANISM  synthetic DNA construct
REFERENCE   1 (bases 1 to 6072)
  TITLE     DogCatcher allows Loop-friendly Protein-Protein Ligation
  JOURNAL   Unpublished
REFERENCE   2 (bases 1 to 6072)
  AUTHORS   .
  TITLE     Direct Submission
  JOURNAL   Exported Jul 28, 2021 from SnapGene Server 1.1.58
            http://www.snapgene.com
FEATURES             Location/Qualifiers
     source          1..6072
                     /organism="synthetic DNA construct"
                     /mol_type="other DNA"
     CDS             complement(778..1860)
                     /codon_start=1
                     /gene="lacI"
                     /product="lac repressor"
                     /label=lacI
                     /note="The lac repressor binds to the lac operator to
                     inhibit transcription in E. coli. This inhibition can be
                     relieved by adding lactose or
                     isopropyl-beta-D-thiogalactopyranoside (IPTG)."
                     /translation="MKPVTLYDVAEYAGVSYQTVSRVVNQASHVSAKTREKVEAAMAEL
                     NYIPNRVAQQLAGKQSLLIGVATSSLALHAPSQIVAAIKSRADQLGASVVVSMVERSGV
                     EACKAAVHNLLAQRVSGLIINYPLDDQDAIAVEAACTNVPALFLDVSDQTPINSIIFSH
                     EDGTRLGVEHLVALGHQQIALLAGPLSSVSARLRLAGWHKYLTRNQIQPIAEREGDWSA
                     MSGFQQTMQMLNEGIVPTAMLVANDQMALGAMRAITESGLRVGADISVVGYDDTEDSSC
                     YIPPLTTIKQDFRLLGQTSVDRLLQLSQGQAVKGNQLLPVSLVKRKTTLAPNTQTASPR
                     ALADSLMQLARQVSRLESGQ"
     primer_bind     1822..1841
                     /label=LacI-R
                     /note="LacI, reverse primer"
     promoter        complement(1861..1938)
                     /gene="lacI"
                     /label=lacI promoter
     primer_bind     2144..2163
                     /label=pBRrevBam
                     /note="pBR322 vectors, tet region, downstream of BamHI,
                     reverse primer"
     primer_bind     2247..2266
                     /label=T7
                     /note="T7 promoter, forward primer"
     promoter        2247..2265
                     /label=T7 promoter
                     /note="promoter for bacteriophage T7 RNA polymerase"
     protein_bind    2266..2290
                     /label=lac operator
                     /bound_moiety="lac repressor encoded by lacI"
                     /note="The lac repressor binds to the lac operator to
                     inhibit transcription in E. coli. This inhibition can be
                     relieved by adding lactose or
                     isopropyl-beta-D-thiogalactopyranoside (IPTG)."
     RBS             2305..2327
                     /note="efficient ribosome binding site from bacteriophage
                     T7 gene 10 (Olins and Rangwala, 1989)"
     CDS             3166..3183
                     /codon_start=1
                     /product="6xHis affinity tag"
                     /label=6xHis
                     /translation="HHHHHH"
     primer_bind     complement(3253..3271)
                     /label=T7 Term
                     /note="T7 terminator, reverse primer"
     terminator      3267..3314
                     /label=T7 terminator
                     /note="transcription terminator for bacteriophage T7 RNA
                     polymerase"
     rep_origin      3351..3806
                     /direction=RIGHT
                     /label=f1 ori
                     /note="f1 bacteriophage origin of replication; arrow
                     indicates direction of (+) strand synthesis"
     primer_bind     complement(3438..3457)
                     /label=F1ori-R
                     /note="F1 origin, reverse primer"
     primer_bind     3648..3669
                     /label=F1ori-F
                     /note="F1 origin, forward primer"
     CDS             complement(3898..4713)
                     /codon_start=1
                     /gene="aph(3')-Ia"
                     /product="aminoglycoside phosphotransferase"
                     /label=KanR
                     /note="confers resistance to kanamycin in bacteria or G418
                     (Geneticin(R)) in eukaryotes"
                     /translation="MSHIQRETSCSRPRLNSNMDADLYGYKWARDNVGQSGATIYRLYG
                     KPDAPELFLKHGKGSVANDVTDEMVRLNWLTEFMPLPTIKHFIRTPDDAWLLTTAIPGK
                     TAFQVLEEYPDSGENIVDALAVFLRRLHSIPVCNCPFNSDRVFRLAQAQSRMNNGLVDA
                     SDFDDERNGWPVEQVWKEMHKLLPFSPDSVVTHGDFSLDNLIFDEGKLIGCIDVGRVGI
                     ADRYQDLAILWNCLGEFSPSLQKRLFQKYGIDNPDMNKLQFHLMLDEFF"
     primer_bind     4621..4640
                     /label=Kan-R
                     /note="Kanamycin resistance gene, reverse primer"
     primer_bind     4705..4724
                     /label=pENTR-R
                     /note="pENTR vectors, reverse primer"
     rep_origin      4835..5423
                     /direction=RIGHT
                     /label=ori
                     /note="high-copy-number ColE1/pMB1/pBR322/pUC origin of
                     replication"
     primer_bind     5324..5343
                     /label=pBR322ori-F
                     /note="pBR322 origin, forward primer"
     primer_bind     5577..5594
                     /label=L4440
                     /note="L4440 vector, forward primer"
     misc_feature    5609..5748
                     /label=bom
                     /note="basis of mobility region from pBR322"
     primer_bind     complement(5674..5693)
                     /label=pRS-marker
                     /note="pRS vectors, use to sequence yeast selectable
                     marker"
     primer_bind     5834..5856
                     /label=pGEX 3'
                     /note="pGEX vectors, reverse primer"
     CDS             complement(5850..6041)
                     /codon_start=1
                     /gene="rop"
                     /product="Rop protein, which maintains plasmids at low copy
                     number"
                     /label=rop
                     /translation="MTKQEKTALNMARFIRSQTLTLLEKLNELDADEQADICESLHDHA
                     DELYRSCLARFGDDGENL"
ORIGIN
        1 atgggggtaa tgataccgat gaaacgagag aggatgctca cgatacgggt tactgatgat
       61 gaacatgccc ggttactgga acgttgtgag ggtaaacaac tggcggtatg gatgcggcgg
      121 gaccagagaa aaatcactca gggtcaatgc cagcgcttcg ttaatacaga tgtaggtgtt
      181 ccacagggta gccagcagca tcctgcgatg cagatccgga acataatggt gcagggcgct
      241 gacttccgcg tttccagact ttacgaaaca cggaaaccga agaccattca tgttgttgct
      301 caggtcgcag acgttttgca gcagcagtcg cttcacgttc gctcgcgtat cggtgattca
      361 ttctgctaac cagtaaggca accccgccag cctagccggg tcctcaacga caggagcacg
      421 atcatgcgca cccgtggggc cgccatgccg gcgataatgg cctgcttctc gccgaaacgt
      481 ttggtggcgg gaccagtgac gaaggcttga gcgagggcgt gcaagattcc gaataccgca
      541 agcgacaggc cgatcatcgt cgcgctccag cgaaagcggt cctcgccgaa aatgacccag
      601 agcgctgccg gcacctgtcc tacgagttgc atgataaaga agacagtcat aagtgcggcg
      661 acgatagtca tgccccgcgc ccaccggaag gagctgactg ggttgaaggc tctcaagggc
      721 atcggtcgag atcccggtgc ctaatgagtg agctaactta cattaattgc gttgcgctca
      781 ctgcccgctt tccagtcggg aaacctgtcg tgccagctgc attaatgaat cggccaacgc
      841 gcggggagag gcggtttgcg tattgggcgc cagggtggtt tttcttttca ccagtgagac
      901 gggcaacagc tgattgccct tcaccgcctg gccctgagag agttgcagca agcggtccac
      961 gctggtttgc cccagcaggc gaaaatcctg tttgatggtg gttaacggcg ggatataaca
     1021 tgagctgtct tcggtatcgt cgtatcccac taccgagata tccgcaccaa cgcgcagccc
     1081 ggactcggta atggcgcgca ttgcgcccag cgccatctga tcgttggcaa ccagcatcgc
     1141 agtgggaacg atgccctcat tcagcatttg catggtttgt tgaaaaccgg acatggcact
     1201 ccagtcgcct tcccgttccg ctatcggctg aatttgattg cgagtgagat atttatgcca
     1261 gccagccaga cgcagacgcg ccgagacaga acttaatggg cccgctaaca gcgcgatttg
     1321 ctggtgaccc aatgcgacca gatgctccac gcccagtcgc gtaccgtctt catgggagaa
     1381 aataatactg ttgatgggtg tctggtcaga gacatcaaga aataacgccg gaacattagt
     1441 gcaggcagct tccacagcaa tggcatcctg gtcatccagc ggatagttaa tgatcagccc
     1501 actgacgcgt tgcgcgagaa gattgtgcac cgccgcttta caggcttcga cgccgcttcg
     1561 ttctaccatc gacaccacca cgctggcacc cagttgatcg gcgcgagatt taatcgccgc
     1621 gacaatttgc gacggcgcgt gcagggccag actggaggtg gcaacgccaa tcagcaacga
     1681 ctgtttgccc gccagttgtt gtgccacgcg gttgggaatg taattcagct ccgccatcgc
     1741 cgcttccact ttttcccgcg ttttcgcaga aacgtggctg gcctggttca ccacgcggga
     1801 aacggtctga taagagacac cggcatactc tgcgacatcg tataacgtta ctggtttcac
     1861 attcaccacc ctgaattgac tctcttccgg gcgctatcat gccataccgc gaaaggtttt
     1921 gcgccattcg atggtgtccg ggatctcgac gctctccctt atgcgactcc tgcattagga
     1981 agcagcccag tagtaggttg aggccgttga gcaccgccgc cgcaaggaat ggtgcatgca
     2041 aggagatggc gcccaacagt cccccggcca cggggcctgc caccataccc acgccgaaac
     2101 aagcgctcat gagcccgaag tggcgagccc gatcttcccc atcggtgatg tcggcgatat
     2161 aggcgccagc aaccgcacct gtggcgccgg tgatgccggc cacgatgcgt ccggcgtaga
     2221 ggatcgagat ctcgatcccg cgaaattaat acgactcact ataggggaat tgtgagcgga
     2281 taacaattcc cctctagaaa taattttgtt taactttaag aaggagatat acatatgcgt
     2341 aaaggcgaag agctgttcac tggtgtcgtc cctattctgg tggaactgga tggtgatgtc
     2401 aacggtcata agttttccgt gcgtggcgag ggtgaaggtg acgcaactaa tggtaaactg
     2461 acgctgaagt tcatctgtac tactggtaaa ctgccggtac cttggccgac tctggtaacg
     2521 acgctgactt atggtgttca gtgctttgct cgttatccgg accatatgaa gcagcatgac
     2581 ttcttcaagt ccgccatgcc ggaaggctat gtgcaggaac gcacgatttc ctttaaggat
     2641 ggaggaggtg gctctgatat tccggctaca tacgaattca ccgatggtaa acattatatc
     2701 accaatgaac cgataccgcc gaaaggcggg ggtggctcgg acggcacgta caaaacgcgt
     2761 gcggaagtga aatttgaagg cgataccctg gtaaaccgca ttgagctgaa aggcattgac
     2821 tttaaagaag acggcaatat cctgggccat aagctggaat acaattttaa cagccacaat
     2881 gtttacatca ccgccgataa acaaaaaaat ggcattaaag cgaattttaa aattcgccac
     2941 aacgtggagg atggcagcgt gcagctggct gatcactacc agcaaaacac tccaatcggt
     3001 gatggtcctg ttctgctgcc agacaatcac tatctgagca cgcaaagcgt tctgtctaaa
     3061 gatccgaacg agaaacgcga tcatatggtt ctgctggagt tcgtaaccgc agcgggcatc
     3121 acgcatggta tggatgaact gtacaaaggc tccggctccg gctcccacca tcaccatcac
     3181 cattgataag ctagcaccac tgagatccgg ctgctaacaa agcccgaaag gaagctgagt
     3241 tggctgctgc caccgctgag caataactag cataacccct tggggcctct aaacgggtct
     3301 tgaggggttt tttgctgaaa ggaggaacta tatccggatt ggcgaatggg nnnnnnnnnn
     3361 nnnnnnnnnn nnnnnnnnnn nnnnnnnnnn nnnnnnnnnn nnnnnnnnnn nnnnnnnnnn
     3421 nnnnnnnnnn nnnnnnnnnn nnnnnnnnnn nnnnnnnnnn nnnnnnnnnn nnnncnnnnn
     3481 nnnnnnnnnn nnnnnnnnnn nnnnnnnnnn nnnnnnnnnn nnnnnnnnnn nnnnnnnnnn
     3541 nnnnnnnnnn nnnnnnnnnn nnnnnnannn nnnnnnnnnn nnnnnnnnnn nnnnnnnnnn
     3601 nnnnnnnnnn nnnnnncctt tgacgttgga gtccacgttc tttnnnnnnn nnnnnnnnnn
     3661 nnnnnnnnnn nnnnnnnnnn accctatctc ggtctattct tttgatttat aagggatttt
     3721 gccgatttcg gcctattggt taaaaaatga gctgatttaa caaaaattta acgcgaattt
     3781 taacaaaata ttaacgctta caatttaggt ggcacttttc ggggaaatgt gcgcggaacc
     3841 cctatttgtt tatttttcta aatacattca aatatgtatc cgctcatgaa ttaattctta
     3901 gaaaaactca tcgagcatca aatgaaactg caatttattc atatcaggat tatcaatacc
     3961 atatttttga aaaagccgtt tctgtaatga aggagaaaac tcaccgaggc agttccatag
     4021 gatggcaaga tcctggtatc ggtctgcgat tccgactcgt ccaacatcaa tacaacctat
     4081 taatttcccc tcgtcaaaaa taaggttatc aagtgagaaa tcaccatgag tgacgactga
     4141 atccggtgag aatggcaaaa gtttatgcat ttctttccag acttgttcaa caggccagcc
     4201 attacgctcg tcatcaaaat cactcgcatc aaccaaaccg ttattcattc gtgattgcgc
     4261 ctgagcgaga cgaaatacgc gatcgctgtt aaaaggacaa ttacaaacag gaatcgaatg
     4321 caaccggcgc aggaacactg ccagcgcatc aacaatattt tcacctgaat caggatattc
     4381 ttctaatacc tggaatgctg ttttcccggg gatcgcagtg gtgagtaacc atgcatcatc
     4441 aggagtacgg ataaaatgct tgatggtcgg aagaggcata aattccgtca gccagtttag
     4501 tctgaccatc tcatctgtaa catcattggc aacgctacct ttgccatgtt tcagaaacaa
     4561 ctctggcgca tcgggcttcc catacaatcg atagattgtc gcacctgatt gcccgacatt
     4621 atcgcgagcc catttatacc catataaatc agcatccatg ttggaattta atcgcggcct
     4681 agagcaagac gtttcccgtt gaatatggct cataacaccc cttgtattac tgtttatgta
     4741 agcagacagt tttattgttc atgaccaaaa tcccttaacg tgagttttcg ttccactgag
     4801 cgtcagaccc cgtagaaaag atcaaaggat cttcttgaga tccttttttt ctgcgcgtaa
     4861 tctgctgctt gcaaacaaaa aaaccaccgc taccagcggt ggtttgtttg ccggatcaag
     4921 agctaccaac tctttttccg aaggtaactg gcttcagcag agcgcagata ccaaatactg
     4981 tccttctagt gtagccgtag ttaggccacc acttcaagaa ctctgtagca ccgcctacat
     5041 acctcgctct gctaatcctg ttaccagtgg ctgctgccag tggcgataag tcgtgtctta
     5101 ccgggttgga ctcaagacga tagttaccgg ataaggcgca gcggtcgggc tgaacggggg
     5161 gttcgtgcac acagcccagc ttggagcgaa cgacctacac cgaactgaga tacctacagc
     5221 gtgagctatg agaaagcgcc acgcttcccg aagggagaaa ggcggacagg tatccggtaa
     5281 gcggcagggt cggaacagga gagcgcacga gggagcttcc agggggaaac gcctggtatc
     5341 tttatagtcc tgtcgggttt cgccacctct gacttgagcg tcgatttttg tgatgctcgt
     5401 caggggggcg gagcctatgg aaaaacgcca gcaacgcggc ctttttacgg ttcctggcct
     5461 tttgctggcc ttttgctcac atgttctttc ctgcgttatc ccctgattct gtggataacc
     5521 gtattaccgc ctttgagtga gctgataccg ctcgccgcag ccgaacgacc gagcgcagcg
     5581 agtcagtgag cgaggaagcg gaagagcgcc tgatgcggta ttttctcctt acgcatctgt
     5641 gcggtatttc acaccgcaat ggtgcactct cagtacaatc tgctctgatg ccgcatagtt
     5701 aagccagtat acactccgct atcgctacgt gactgggtca tggctgcgcc ccgacacccg
     5761 ccaacacccg ctgacgcgcc ctgacgggct tgtctgctcc cggcatccgc ttacagacaa
     5821 gctgtgaccg tctccgggag ctgcatgtgt cagaggtttt caccgtcatc accgaaacgc
     5881 gcgaggcagc tgcggtaaag ctcatcagcg tggtcgtgaa gcgattcaca gatgtctgcc
     5941 tgttcatccg cgtccagctc gttgagtttc tccagaagcg ttaatgtctg gcttctgata
     6001 aagcgggcca tgttaagggc ggttttttcc tgtttggtca ctgatgcctc cgtgtaaggg
     6061 ggatttctgt tc
//
