>Addgene plasmid #171780 | pET28-sfGFP-DogTag Loop B | depositor partial sequence | sequence record 333194 | sfGFP-DogTag Loop B gene
ATGCGTAAAGGCGAAGAGCTGTTCACTGGTGTCGTCCCTATTCTGGTGGAACTGGATGGTGATGTCAACG
GTCATAAGTTTTCCGTGCGTGGCGAGGGTGAAGGTGACGCAACTAATGGTAAACTGACGCTGAAGTTCAT
CTGTACTACTGGTAAACTGCCGGTACCTTGGCCGACTCTGGTAACGACGCTGACTTATGGTGTTCAGTGC
TTTGCTCGTTATCCGGACCATATGAAGCAGCATGACTTCTTCAAGTCCGCCATGCCGGAAGGCTATGTGC
AGGAACGCACGATTTCCTTTAAGGATGGAGGAGGTGGCTCTGATATTCCGGCTACATACGAATTCACCGA
TGGTAAACATTATATCACCAATGAACCGATACCGCCGAAAGGCGGGGGTGGCTCGGACGGCACGTACAAA
ACGCGTGCGGAAGTGAAATTTGAAGGCGATACCCTGGTAAACCGCATTGAGCTGAAAGGCATTGACTTTA
AAGAAGACGGCAATATCCTGGGCCATAAGCTGGAATACAATTTTAACAGCCACAATGTTTACATCACCGC
CGATAAACAAAAAAATGGCATTAAAGCGAATTTTAAAATTCGCCACAACGTGGAGGATGGCAGCGTGCAG
CTGGCTGATCACTACCAGCAAAACACTCCAATCGGTGATGGTCCTGTTCTGCTGCCAGACAATCACTATC
TGAGCACGCAAAGCGTTCTGTCTAAAGATCCGAACGAGAAACGCGATCATATGGTTCTGCTGGAGTTCGT
AACCGCAGCGGGCATCACGCATGGTATGGATGAACTGTACAAAGGCTCCGGCTCCGGCTCCCACCATCAC
CATCACCATTGATAA
